Addgene plasmid #142729: TFORF1099
Purpose: Lentiviral vector for overexpressing transcription factor ORFs with unique 24-bp barcodes. Barcodes facilitate identification of transcription factors in pooled screens.
Depositing lab: Feng Zhang. Depositing organization: Broad Institute. Publication: A transcription factor atlas of directed differentiation. Joung J, Ma S, Tay T, Geiger-Schuller KR, Kirchgatterer PC, Verdine VK, Guo B, Arias-Garcia MA, Allen WE, Singh A, Kuksenko O, Abudayyeh OO, Gootenberg JS, Fu Z, Macrae RK, Buenrostro JD, Regev A, Zhang F. Cell. 2023 Jan 5;186(1):209-229.e26. doi: 10.1016/j.cell.2022.11.026. PubMed 36608654.
Backbone
  Vector backbone: pLX_TRC317
  Backbone manufacturer: Broad Institute Genetic Perturbation Platform
  Backbone size w/o insert (bp): 8264
  Vector type: Mammalian Expression, Lentiviral
  Selectable markers: Puromycin
Growth in bacteria
  Bacterial resistance: Ampicillin, 100 μg/mL
  Growth temperature: 37°C
  Growth strain: NEB Stable
  Copy number: High Copy
Gene/Insert
  Gene/Insert name: UBP1
  Species: H. sapiens (human)
  Insert size (bp): 1724
  Entrez Gene: UBP1 (a.k.a. LBP1A, LBP1B, LBP-1B, LBP-1a, DKFZp686L1745)
  Promoter: EF1a
  Cloning method: Unknown
  Sequencing primers: 5′ GGGTGGAGACTGAAGTTAGGCCAG; 3′ CACATAGCGTAAAAGGAGCAACATAG
Terms and licenses: Academic/Nonprofit Terms; Industry Terms: Not Available to Industry
Depositor comments: NM_014517,NM_001128161,ENST00000283629,ENST00000283628 . The transcription factor ORF portion of this plasmid was synthesized by Genewiz. Please test multiple small colonies in case of plasmid recombination. To make this collection available in a timely manner, a portion of this collection was not fully sequenced by Addgene. If an Addgene verified full plasmid sequence is not available, please contact us prior to placing an order to request the full sequence.
How to cite: TFORF1099 was a gift from Feng Zhang (Addgene plasmid # 142729 ; http://n2t.net/addgene:142729 ; RRID:Addgene_142729)
