[The description below was written by a language model from this plasmid's Addgene catalogue record and pLannotate feature annotations shown in this document.]
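Description:
TFORF1099 is a lentiviral mammalian expression plasmid built on the pLX_TRC317 backbone and carrying the human transcription factor UBP1 (also known as LBP1) as a synthesized open reading frame. It belongs to a barcoded transcription factor ORF collection: each member carries a unique 24-bp barcode so that the overexpressed factor can be identified by sequencing in pooled screens. The barcode is not annotated as a separate feature in the table. The sequenced record is just under 10 kb. In bacteria the plasmid is maintained through a high-copy ColE1/pUC-type origin and ampicillin resistance (AmpR with its own bla promoter). An f1 origin and remnants of a lac/lacZα cloning region flanked by T3 and T7 promoters are also present in the backbone. The depositor cautions that recombination can occur, as is common for LTR-containing plasmids.

The viral portion follows a third-generation, self-inactivating design. An RSV promoter drives a truncated HIV-1 5' LTR, followed by the Ψ packaging signal with a gag fragment, the RRE for Rev-dependent export of the genomic RNA, a cPPT/CTS element, and a ΔU3 3' LTR followed by an SV40 polyadenylation signal. Two expression units sit between the LTRs. An SV40 early promoter/origin region drives puromycin N-acetyltransferase for selection of transduced cells, and downstream the strong constitutive EF-1α promoter drives the UBP1 coding sequence. A WPRE after the ORF enhances transcript stability and expression. A short U6 promoter fragment is annotated between the ORF and the WPRE, and its role is not stated in the record. The construct is intended for stable UBP1 overexpression, individually or in pooled transcription factor screens such as directed differentiation studies.
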