Features (pLannotate 1.2.2; 31 found; start..end, strand, type, name):
      5..231     +  promoter       RSV promoter: Rous sarcoma virus enhancer/promoter
    232..412     +  LTR            5' LTR (truncated): truncated 5' long terminal repeat (LTR) from HIV-1
    459..584     +  misc_feature   HIV-1 Ψ: packaging signal of human immunodeficiency virus type 1
    568..931     +  CDS            HIV-1 gag (fragment): gag protein from human immunodeficiency virus 1; gag
   1077..1310    +  misc_feature   RRE: The Rev response element (RRE) of HIV-1 allows for Rev-dependent mRNA export from the nucleus to the cytoplasm.
   1687..1713    +  CDS            Rev (fragment): human immunodeficiency virus 1 (HIV-1) Rev protein; rev; enhances nuclear export of unspliced and incompletely spliced viral mRNAs
   1720..1743    +  promoter       SV40 promoter (fragment): SV40 early promoter
   1744..1815    +  promoter       SV40 promoter (fragment): SV40 enhancer and early promoter
   1839..1974    +  rep_origin     SV40 ori: SV40 origin of replication
   2020..2616    +  CDS            PuroR (fragment): puromycin N-acetyltransferase; pac from Streptomyces; confers resistance to puromycin
   2665..2782    +  misc_feature   cPPT/CTS: central polypurine tract and central termination sequence of HIV-1
   2847..2913    +  CDS            small t antigen (fragment): SV40 (simian virus 40) small t antigen
   2920..4098    +  promoter       EF-1α promoter: strong constitutive promoter for human elongation factor EF-1α
   4115..5734    +  CDS            UBP1: UBIP1_HUMAN - Also known as LBP1. Experimental evidence at protein level: Swiss-Prot protein existence level 1. Functions as a transcriptional activator in a promoter context-dependent manner. Modulates the placental expression of CYP11A1. Involved in regulation of the alpha-globin gene in erythroid cells. Activation of the alpha-globin promoter in erythroid cells is via synergistic interaction with TFCP2 (By similarity). Involved in regulation of the alpha-globin gene in erythroid cells. Binds strongly to sequences around the HIV-1 initiation site and weakly over the TATA- box. Represses HIV-
   5750..5803    +  promoter       U6 promoter (fragment): RNA polymerase III promoter for human U6 snRNA
   5845..6433    +  misc_feature   WPRE: woodchuck hepatitis virus posttranscriptional regulatory element
   6484..6503    +  misc_feature   cPPT/CTS (fragment): central polypurine tract and central termination sequence of HIV-1
   6505..6738    +  LTR            3' LTR (ΔU3): self-inactivating 3' long terminal repeat (LTR) from HIV-1
   6816..6937    +  polyA_signal   SV40 poly(A) signal: SV40 polyadenylation signal
   6977..7112    +  rep_origin     SV40 ori: SV40 origin of replication
   7133..7151    -  promoter       T7 promoter: promoter for bacteriophage T7 RNA polymerase
   7159..7314    +  CDS            lacZα (fragment): LacZα fragment of β-galactosidase; lacZ fragment
   7319..7747    +  rep_origin     f1 ori (sequence partly withheld): f1 bacteriophage origin of replication; arrow indicates direction of (+) strand synthesis
   7800..7904    +  promoter       AmpR promoter: bla
   7905..8765    +  CDS            AmpR: β-lactamase; bla; confers resistance to ampicillin, carbenicillin, and related antibiotics
   8936..9524    +  rep_origin     ori: high-copy-number ColE1/pMB1/pBR322/pUC origin of replication
   9707..9799    +  CDS            lacI (fragment): lac repressor; lacI; The lac repressor binds to the lac operator to inhibit transcription in E. coli. This inhibition can be relieved by adding lactose or isopropyl-β-D-thiogalactopyranoside (IPTG).
   9812..9833    +  protein_bind   CAP binding site: CAP binding activates transcription in the presence of cAMP. E. coli catabolite activator protein
   9848..9878    +  promoter       lac promoter: promoter for the E. coli lac operon
   9886..9902    +  protein_bind   lac operator: The lac repressor binds to the lac operator to inhibit transcription in E. coli. This inhibition can be relieved by adding lactose or isopropyl-β-D-thiogalactopyranoside (IPTG). lac repressor encoded by lacI
   9947..9965    +  promoter       T3 promoter: promoter for bacteriophage T3 RNA polymerase
>Addgene plasmid #142729 | TFORF1099 | addgene full sequence | sequence record 395806 | Addgene NGS Result
TTAATGTAGTCTTATGCAATACTCTTGTAGTCTTGCAACATGGTAACGATGAGTTAGCAACATGCCTTAC
AAGGAGAGAAAAAGCACCGTGCATGCCGATTGGTGGAAGTAAGGTGGTACGATCGTGCCTTATTAGGAAG
GCAACAGACGGGTCTGACATGGATTGGACGAACCACTGAATTGCCGCATTGCAGAGATATTGTATTTAAG
TGCCTAGCTCGATACATAAACGGGTCTCTCTGGTTAGACCAGATCTGAGCCTGGGAGCTCTCTGGCTAAC
TAGGGAACCCACTGCTTAAGCCTCAATAAAGCTTGCCTTGAGTGCTTCAAGTAGTGTGTGCCCGTCTGTT
GTGTGACTCTGGTAACTAGAGATCCCTCAGACCCTTTTAGTCAGTGTGGAAAATCTCTAGCAGTGGCGCC
CGAACAGGGACTTGAAAGCGAAAGGGAAACCAGAGGAGCTCTCTCGACGCAGGACTCGGCTTGCTGAAGC
GCGCACGGCAAGAGGCGAGGGGCGGCGACTGGTGAGTACGCCAAAAATTTTGACTAGCGGAGGCTAGAAG
GAGAGAGATGGGTGCGAGAGCGTCAGTATTAAGCGGGGGAGAATTAGATCGCGATGGGAAAAAATTCGGT
TAAGGCCAGGGGGAAAGAAAAAATATAAATTAAAACATATAGTATGGGCAAGCAGGGAGCTAGAACGATT
CGCAGTTAATCCTGGCCTGTTAGAAACATCAGAAGGCTGTAGACAAATACTGGGACAGCTACAACCATCC
CTTCAGACAGGATCAGAAGAACTTAGATCATTATATAATACAGTAGCAACCCTCTATTGTGTGCATCAAA
GGATAGAGATAAAAGACACCAAGGAAGCTTTAGACAAGATAGAGGAAGAGCAAAACAAAAGTAAGACCAC
CGCACAGCAAGCGGCCGCTGATCTTCAGACCTGGAGGAGGAGATATGAGGGACAATTGGAGAAGTGAATT
ATATAAATATAAAGTAGTAAAAATTGAACCATTAGGAGTAGCACCCACCAAGGCAAAGAGAAGAGTGGTG
CAGAGAGAAAAAAGAGCAGTGGGAATAGGAGCTTTGTTCCTTGGGTTCTTGGGAGCAGCAGGAAGCACTA
TGGGCGCAGCGTCAATGACGCTGACGGTACAGGCCAGACAATTATTGTCTGGTATAGTGCAGCAGCAGAA
CAATTTGCTGAGGGCTATTGAGGCGCAACAGCATCTGTTGCAACTCACAGTCTGGGGCATCAAGCAGCTC
CAGGCAAGAATCCTGGCTGTGGAAAGATACCTAAAGGATCAACAGCTCCTGGGGATTTGGGGTTGCTCTG
GAAAACTCATTTGCACCACTGCTGTGCCTTGGAATGCTAGTTGGAGTAATAAATCTCTGGAACAGATTTG
GAATCACACGACCTGGATGGAGTGGGACAGAGAAATTAACAATTACACAAGCTTAATACACTCCTTAATT
GAAGAATCGCAAAACCAGCAAGAAAAGAATGAACAAGAATTATTGGAATTAGATAAATGGGCAAGTTTGT
GGAATTGGTTTAACATAACAAATTGGCTGTGGTATATAAAATTATTCATAATGATAGTAGGAGGCTTGGT
AGGTTTAAGAATAGTTTTTGCTGTACTTTCTATAGTGAATAGAGTTAGGCAGGGATATTCACCATTATCG
TTTCAGACCCACCTCCCAACCCCGAGGGGACCCATGCATTGCATCTCAATTAGTCAGCAACCAGGTGTGG
AAAGTCCCCAGGCTCCCCAGCAGGCAGAAGTATGCAAAGCATGCGTCTCAATTAGTCAGCAACCATAGTC
CCGCCCCTAACTCCGCCCATCCCGCCCCTAACTCCGCCCAGTTCCGCCCATTCTCCGCCCCATGGCTGAC
TAATTTTTTTTATTTATGCAGAGGCCGAGGCCGCCTCGGCCTCTGAGCTATTCCAGAAGTAGTGAGGAGG
CTTTTTTGGAGGCCTAGGCTTTTGCAAAAAGCTTTCTAGAGGTACCACCGGAGCTTACCATGACCGAGTA
CAAGCCCACGGTGCGCCTCGCCACCCGCGACGACGTCCCCAGGGCCGTACGCACCCTCGCCGCCGCGTTC
GCCGACTACCCCGCCACGCGCCACACCGTCGATCCGGACCGCCACATCGAGCGGGTCACCGAGCTGCAAG
AACTCTTCCTCACGCGCGTCGGGCTCGACATCGGCAAGGTGTGGGTCGCGGACGACGGCGCCGCCGTGGC
GGTCTGGACCACGCCGGAGAGCGTCGAAGCGGGGGCGGTGTTCGCCGAGATCGGCCCGCGCATGGCCGAG
TTGAGCGGTTCCCGGCTGGCCGCGCAGCAACAGATGGAAGGCCTCCTGGCGCCGCACCGGCCCAAGGAGC
CCGCGTGGTTCCTGGCCACCGTCGGCGTCTCGCCCGACCACCAGGGCAAGGGTCTGGGCAGCGCCGTCGT
GCTCCCCGGAGTGGAGGCGGCCGAGCGCGCCGGGGTGCCCGCCTTCCTGGAGACCTCCGCGCCCCGCAAC
CTCCCCTTCTACGAGCGGCTCGGCTTCACCGTCACCGCCGACGTCGAGGTGCCCGAAGGACCGCGCACCT
GGTGCATGACCCGCAAGCCCGGTGCCAGTTAACGAATTCTAGATCTTGAGACAAATGGCAGTATTCATCC
ACAATTTTAAAAGAAAAGGGGGGATTGGGGGGTACAGTGCAGGGGAAAGAATAGTAGACATAATAGCAAC
AGACATACAAACTAAAGAATTACAAAAACAAATTACAAAAATTCAAAATTTTCGGGTTTATTACAGGGAC
AGCAGAGATCCACTTTGGCGCCGGCTCGAGGCCTGCAGGTGCAAAGATGGATAAAGTTTTAAACAGAGAG
GAATCTTTGCAGCTAATGGACCTTCTAGGTCTTGAAAGGAGTGGGAATTGGCTCCGGTGCCCGTCAGTGG
GCAGAGCGCACATCGCCCACAGTCCCCGAGAAGTTGGGGGGAGGGGTCGGCAATTGAACCGGTGCCTAGA
GAAGGTGGCGCGGGGTAAACTGGGAAAGTGATGTCGTGTACTGGCTCCGCCTTTTTCCCGAGGGTGGGGG
AGAACCGTATATAAGTGCAGTAGTCGCCGTGAACGTTCTTTTTCGCAACGGGTTTGCCGCCAGAACACAG
GTAAGTGCCGTGTGTGGTTCCCGCGGGCCTGGCCTCTTTACGGGTTATGGCCCTTGCGTGCCTTGAATTA
CTTCCACCTGGCTGCAGTACGTGATTCTTGATCCCGAGCTTCGGGTTGGAAGTGGGTGGGAGAGTTCGAG
GCCTTGCGCTTAAGGAGCCCCTTCGCCTCGTGCTTGAGTTGAGGCCTGGCCTGGGCGCTGGGGCCGCCGC
GTGCGAATCTGGTGGCACCTTCGCGCCTGTCTCGCTGCTTTCGATAAGTCTCTAGCCATTTAAAATTTTT
GATGACCTGCTGCGACGCTTTTTTTCTGGCAAGATAGTCTTGTAAATGCGGGCCAAGATCTGCACACTGG
TATTTCGGTTTTTGGGGCCGCGGGCGGCGACGGGGCCCGTGCGTCCCAGCGCACATGTTCGGCGAGGCGG
GGCCTGCGAGCGCGGCCACCGAGAATCGGACGGGGGTAGTCTCAAGCTGGCCGGCCTGCTCTGGTGCCTG
GCCTCGCGCCGCCGTGTATCGCCCCGCCCTGGGCGGCAAGGCTGGCCCGGTCGGCACCAGTTGCGTGAGC
GGAAAGATGGCCGCTTCCCGGCCCTGCTGCAGGGAGCTCAAAATGGAGGACGCGGCGCTCGGGAGAGCGG
GCGGGTGAGTCACCCACACAAAGGAAAAGGGCCTTTCCGTCCTCAGCCGTCGCTTCATGTGACTCCACGG
AGTACCGGGCGCCGTCCAGGCACCTCGATTAGTTCTCGAGCTTTTGGAGTACGTCGTCTTTAGGTTGGGG
GGAGGGGTTTTATGCGATGGAGTTTCCCCACACTGAGTGGGTGGAGACTGAAGTTAGGCCAGCTTGGCAC
TTGATGTAATTCTCCTTGGAATTTGCCCTTTTTGAGTTTGGATCTTGGTTCATTCTCAAGCCTCAGACAG
TGGTTCAAAGTTTTTTTCTTCCATTTCAGGTGTCGTGAGGCTAGCACCGCCACCATGGCCTGGGTGCTCA
AGATGGACGAGGTGATCGAGTCCGGGCTGGTGCACGACTTCGACGCCAGCCTCTCGGGCATCGGGCAGGA
ACTGGGCGCCGGCGCTTACAGCATGAGTGATGTCTTGGCATTGCCCATTTTCAAGCAGGAAGATTCCAGC
CTTCCATTGGATGGTGAAACAGAGCACCCACCCTTTCAGTATGTGATGTGTGCTGCAACGTCACCAGCAG
TAAAACTGCATGATGAAACGCTTACTTATTTGAACCAAGGTCAGTCATATGAAATTCGGATGCTGGATAA
TCGGAAAATGGGTGATATGCCTGAGATCAATGGAAAATTAGTAAAGAGCATCATAAGGGTTGTATTCCAT
GACAGACGGCTACAATACACAGAGCATCAGCAACTTGAAGGATGGAAGTGGAATCGCCCAGGAGACAGAC
TTCTTGATTTAGATATTCCAATGTCTGTGGGAATAATTGACACAAGGACGAATCCAAGCCAGTTAAATGC
GGTTGAATTTCTGTGGGACCCAGCAAAACGCACCTCTGCTTTCATTCAGGTACACTGCATCAGCACAGAA
TTTACTCCACGGAAGCACGGAGGTGAAAAGGGAGTGCCCTTTAGGATCCAGGTTGACACCTTTAAGCAGA
ATGAAAATGGAGAATACACAGATCATCTACACTCAGCTAGCTGCCAAATCAAAGTTTTTAAGCCTAAAGG
TGCAGACAGGAAACAAAAAACTGACCGAGAGAAGATGGAGAAGAGAACAGCTCATGAAAAAGAAAAGTAT
CAGCCGTCCTATGATACCACAATCCTCACAGAGATGAGGCTTGAGCCTATAATTGAAGATGCAGTTGAAC
ATGAGCAGAAAAAGTCCAGCAAGCGGACTTTGCCAGCAGACTACGGTGATTCTCTGGCAAAGCGAGGCAG
TTGTTCTCCGTGGCCCGATGCCCCCACAGCCTATGTGAATAACAGCCCTTCCCCAGCGCCCACTTTCACC
TCCCCACAGCAGAGCACTTGCAGTGTCCCAGACAGCAATTCTTCTTCCCCAAATCATCAGGGAGATGGAG
CTTCACAGACCTCTGGTGAACAAATTCAGCCTTCAGCTACGATCCAGGAAACACAGCAATGGCTGCTCAA
AAACAGATTCTCTTCCTACACAAGACTGTTCTCTAATTTTTCAGGTGCCGACTTATTAAAACTGACAAAG
GAGGATTTAGTTCAAATTTGTGGTGCAGCCGATGGAATTCGGCTCTATAATTCACTGAAGTCAAGGTCGG
TTAGACCCCGTTTAACCATCTATGTCTGCCGGGAGCAGCCAAGCAGCACAGTGCTGCAAGGGCAGCAGCA
AGCTGCAAGCAGTGCAAGCGAGAATGGCAGTGGGGCACCCTATGTTTATCATGCAATCTACTTGGAAGAA
ATGATTGCCTCAGAAGTTGCTCGAAAACTTGCGCTGGTGTTTAATATCCCTCTCCACCAAATTAATCAGG
TTTACAGACAGGGTCCCACCGGTATTCACATTCTTGTTAGTGATCAGATGGTTCAGAATTTTCAAGATGA
GAGTTGTTTTTTATTCTCCACAGTAAAAGCTGAAAGTAGTGATGGCATCCACATAATTTTGAAGTAGTAA
TGAACTAGTCCGTAACTTGAAAGTATTTCGATTTCTTGGCTTTATATATCTTGTGGAAAGGACGACGAGA
CCCTATGGAGCGTTAAGATACGCGTTAAGTCGACAATCAACCTCTGGATTACAAAATTTGTGAAAGATTG
ACTGGTATTCTTAACTATGTTGCTCCTTTTACGCTATGTGGATACGCTGCTTTAATGCCTTTGTATCATG
CTATTGCTTCCCGTATGGCTTTCATTTTCTCCTCCTTGTATAAATCCTGGTTGCTGTCTCTTTATGAGGA
GTTGTGGCCCGTTGTCAGGCAACGTGGCGTGGTGTGCACTGTGTTTGCTGACGCAACCCCCACTGGTTGG
GGCATTGCCACCACCTGTCAGCTCCTTTCCGGGACTTTCGCTTTCCCCCTCCCTATTGCCACGGCGGAAC
TCATCGCCGCCTGCCTTGCCCGCTGCTGGACAGGGGCTCGGCTGTTGGGCACTGACAATTCCGTGGTGTT
GTCGGGGAAATCATCGTCCTTTCCTTGGCTGCTCGCCTGTGTTGCCACCTGGATTCTGCGCGGGACGTCC
TTCTGCTACGTCCCTTCGGCCCTCAATCCAGCGGACCTTCCTTCCCGCGGCCTGCTGCCGGCTCTGCGGC
CTCTTCCGCGTCTTCGCCTTCGCCCTCAGACGAGTCGGATCTCCCTTTGGGCCGCCTCCCCGCGTCGACT
TTAAGACCAATGACTTACAAGGCAGCTGTAGATCTTAGCCACTTTTTAAAAGAAAAGGGGGGACTGGAAG
GGCTAATTCACTCCCAACGAAGACAAGATCTGCTTTTTGCTTGTACTGGGTCTCTCTGGTTAGACCAGAT
CTGAGCCTGGGAGCTCTCTGGCTAACTAGGGAACCCACTGCTTAAGCCTCAATAAAGCTTGCCTTGAGTG
CTTCAAGTAGTGTGTGCCCGTCTGTTGTGTGACTCTGGTAACTAGAGATCCCTCAGACCCTTTTAGTCAG
TGTGGAAAATCTCTAGCAGTACGTATAGTAGTTCATGTCATCTTATTATTCAGTATTTATAACTTGCAAA
GAAATGAATATCAGAGAGTGAGAGGAACTTGTTTATTGCAGCTTATAATGGTTACAAATAAAGCAATAGC
ATCACAAATTTCACAAATAAAGCATTTTTTTCACTGCATTCTAGTTGTGGTTTGTCCAAACTCATCAATG
TATCTTATCATGTCTGGCTCTAGCTATCCCGCCCCTAACTCCGCCCATCCCGCCCCTAACTCCGCCCAGT
TCCGCCCATTCTCCGCCCCATGGCTGACTAATTTTTTTTATTTATGCAGAGGCCGAGGCCGCCTCGGCCT
CTGAGCTATTCCAGAAGTAGTGAGGAGGCTTTTTTGGAGGCCTAGGGACGTACCCAATTCGCCCTATAGT
GAGTCGTATTACGCGCGCTCACTGGCCGTCGTTTTACAACGTCGTGACTGGGAAAACCCTGGCGTTACCC
AACTTAATCGCCTTGCAGCACATCCCCCTTTCGCCAGCTGGCGTAATAGCGAAGAGGCCCGCACCGATCG
CCCTTCCCAACAGTTGCGCAGCCTGAATGGCGAATGGG
[124 nt withheld, positions 7319-7442]
C
[91 nt withheld, positions 7444-7534]
A
[49 nt withheld, positions 7536-7584]
CCTTTGACGTTGGAGTCCACGTTCTTT
[37 nt withheld, positions 7612-7648]
ACCCTATCTCGGTCTATTCTTTTGATTTATAAGGGATTTTGCCGATTTCGGCCTATTGGTTAAAAAATGA
GCTGATTTAACAAAAATTTAACGCGAATTTTAACAAAATATTAACGCTTACAATTTAGGTGGCACTTTTC
GGGGAAATGTGCGCGGAACCCCTATTTGTTTATTTTTCTAAATACATTCAAATATGTATCCGCTCATGAG
ACAATAACCCTGATAAATGCTTCAATAATATTGAAAAAGGAAGAGTATGAGTATTCAACATTTCCGTGTC
GCCCTTATTCCCTTTTTTGCGGCATTTTGCCTTCCTGTTTTTGCTCACCCAGAAACGCTGGTGAAAGTAA
AAGATGCTGAAGATCAGTTGGGTGCACGAGTGGGTTACATCGAACTGGATCTCAACAGCGGTAAGATCCT
TGAGAGTTTTCGCCCCGAAGAACGTTTTCCAATGATGAGCACTTTTAAAGTTCTGCTATGTGGCGCGGTA
TTATCCCGTATTGACGCCGGGCAAGAGCAACTCGGTCGCCGCATACACTATTCTCAGAATGACTTGGTTG
AGTACTCACCAGTCACAGAAAAGCATCTTACGGATGGCATGACAGTAAGAGAATTATGCAGTGCTGCCAT
AACCATGAGTGATAACACTGCGGCCAACTTACTTCTGACAACGATCGGAGGACCGAAGGAGCTAACCGCT
TTTTTGCACAACATGGGGGATCATGTAACTCGCCTTGATCGTTGGGAACCGGAGCTGAATGAAGCCATAC
CAAACGACGAGCGTGACACCACGATGCCTGTAGCAATGGCAACAACGTTGCGCAAACTATTAACTGGCGA
ACTACTTACTCTAGCTTCCCGGCAACAATTAATAGACTGGATGGAGGCGGATAAAGTTGCAGGACCACTT
CTGCGCTCGGCCCTTCCGGCTGGCTGGTTTATTGCTGATAAATCTGGAGCCGGTGAGCGTGGGTCTCGCG
GTATCATTGCAGCACTGGGGCCAGATGGTAAGCCCTCCCGTATCGTAGTTATCTACACGACGGGGAGTCA
GGCAACTATGGATGAACGAAATAGACAGATCGCTGAGATAGGTGCCTCACTGATTAAGCATTGGTAACTG
TCAGACCAAGTTTACTCATATATACTTTAGATTGATTTAAAACTTCATTTTTAATTTAAAAGGATCTAGG
TGAAGATCCTTTTTGATAATCTCATGACCAAAATCCCTTAACGTGAGTTTTCGTTCCACTGAGCGTCAGA
CCCCGTAGAAAAGATCAAAGGATCTTCTTGAGATCCTTTTTTTCTGCGCGTAATCTGCTGCTTGCAAACA
AAAAAACCACCGCTACCAGCGGTGGTTTGTTTGCCGGATCAAGAGCTACCAACTCTTTTTCCGAAGGTAA
CTGGCTTCAGCAGAGCGCAGATACCAAATACTGTTCTTCTAGTGTAGCCGTAGTTAGGCCACCACTTCAA
GAACTCTGTAGCACCGCCTACATACCTCGCTCTGCTAATCCTGTTACCAGTGGCTGCTGCCAGTGGCGAT
AAGTCGTGTCTTACCGGGTTGGACTCAAGACGATAGTTACCGGATAAGGCGCAGCGGTCGGGCTGAACGG
GGGGTTCGTGCACACAGCCCAGCTTGGAGCGAACGACCTACACCGAACTGAGATACCTACAGCGTGAGCT
ATGAGAAAGCGCCACGCTTCCCGAAGGGAGAAAGGCGGACAGGTATCCGGTAAGCGGCAGGGTCGGAACA
GGAGAGCGCACGAGGGAGCTTCCAGGGGGAAACGCCTGGTATCTTTATAGTCCTGTCGGGTTTCGCCACC
TCTGACTTGAGCGTCGATTTTTGTGATGCTCGTCAGGGGGGCGGAGCCTATGGAAAAACGCCAGCAACGC
GGCCTTTTTACGGTTCCTGGCCTTTTGCTGGCCTTTTGCTCACATGTTCTTTCCTGCGTTATCCCCTGAT
TCTGTGGATAACCGTATTACCGCCTTTGAGTGAGCTGATACCGCTCGCCGCAGCCGAACGACCGAGCGCA
GCGAGTCAGTGAGCGAGGAAGCGGAAGAGCGCCCAATACGCAAACCGCCTCTCCCCGCGCGTTGGCCGAT
TCATTAATGCAGCTGGCACGACAGGTTTCCCGACTGGAAAGCGGGCAGTGAGCGCAACGCAATTAATGTG
AGTTAGCTCACTCATTAGGCACCCCAGGCTTTACACTTTATGCTTCCGGCTCGTATGTTGTGTGGAATTG
TGAGCGGATAACAATTTCACACAGGAAACAGCTATGACCATGATTACGCCAAGCGCGCAATTAACCCTCA
CTAAAGGGAACAAAAGCTGGAGCTGCAAGC
