>Addgene plasmid #142729 | TFORF1099 | depositor partial sequence | sequence record 280325 | Insert
ACCGCCACCATGGCCTGGGTGCTCAAGATGGACGAGGTGATCGAGTCCGGGCTGGTGCACGACTTCGACG
CCAGCCTCTCGGGCATCGGGCAGGAACTGGGCGCCGGCGCTTACAGCATGAGTGATGTCTTGGCATTGCC
CATTTTCAAGCAGGAAGATTCCAGCCTTCCATTGGATGGTGAAACAGAGCACCCACCCTTTCAGTATGTG
ATGTGTGCTGCAACGTCACCAGCAGTAAAACTGCATGATGAAACGCTTACTTATTTGAACCAAGGTCAGT
CATATGAAATTCGGATGCTGGATAATCGGAAAATGGGTGATATGCCTGAGATCAATGGAAAATTAGTAAA
GAGCATCATAAGGGTTGTATTCCATGACAGACGGCTACAATACACAGAGCATCAGCAACTTGAAGGATGG
AAGTGGAATCGCCCAGGAGACAGACTTCTTGATTTAGATATTCCAATGTCTGTGGGAATAATTGACACAA
GGACGAATCCAAGCCAGTTAAATGCGGTTGAATTTCTGTGGGACCCAGCAAAACGCACCTCTGCTTTCAT
TCAGGTACACTGCATCAGCACAGAATTTACTCCACGGAAGCACGGAGGTGAAAAGGGAGTGCCCTTTAGG
ATCCAGGTTGACACCTTTAAGCAGAATGAAAATGGAGAATACACAGATCATCTACACTCAGCTAGCTGCC
AAATCAAAGTTTTTAAGCCTAAAGGTGCAGACAGGAAACAAAAAACTGACCGAGAGAAGATGGAGAAGAG
AACAGCTCATGAAAAAGAAAAGTATCAGCCGTCCTATGATACCACAATCCTCACAGAGATGAGGCTTGAG
CCTATAATTGAAGATGCAGTTGAACATGAGCAGAAAAAGTCCAGCAAGCGGACTTTGCCAGCAGACTACG
GTGATTCTCTGGCAAAGCGAGGCAGTTGTTCTCCGTGGCCCGATGCCCCCACAGCCTATGTGAATAACAG
CCCTTCCCCAGCGCCCACTTTCACCTCCCCACAGCAGAGCACTTGCAGTGTCCCAGACAGCAATTCTTCT
TCCCCAAATCATCAGGGAGATGGAGCTTCACAGACCTCTGGTGAACAAATTCAGCCTTCAGCTACGATCC
AGGAAACACAGCAATGGCTGCTCAAAAACAGATTCTCTTCCTACACAAGACTGTTCTCTAATTTTTCAGG
TGCCGACTTATTAAAACTGACAAAGGAGGATTTAGTTCAAATTTGTGGTGCAGCCGATGGAATTCGGCTC
TATAATTCACTGAAGTCAAGGTCGGTTAGACCCCGTTTAACCATCTATGTCTGCCGGGAGCAGCCAAGCA
GCACAGTGCTGCAAGGGCAGCAGCAAGCTGCAAGCAGTGCAAGCGAGAATGGCAGTGGGGCACCCTATGT
TTATCATGCAATCTACTTGGAAGAAATGATTGCCTCAGAAGTTGCTCGAAAACTTGCGCTGGTGTTTAAT
ATCCCTCTCCACCAAATTAATCAGGTTTACAGACAGGGTCCCACCGGTATTCACATTCTTGTTAGTGATC
AGATGGTTCAGAATTTTCAAGATGAGAGTTGTTTTTTATTCTCCACAGTAAAAGCTGAAAGTAGTGATGG
CATCCACATAATTTTGAAGTAGTAATGAACTAGTCCGTAACTTGAAAGTATTTCGATTTCTTGGCTTTAT
ATATCTTGTGGAAAGGACGACGAGACCCTATGGAGCGTTAAGAT
