>Addgene plasmid #142729 | TFORF1099 | depositor partial sequence | sequence record 280326 | Barcode
CGAGACCCTATGGAGCGTTAAGAT
